>Addgene plasmid #113449 | pcDNA3.1 GW-mCit-PA | depositor full sequence | sequence record 214030 | pcDNA3.1 GW-mCit-PA sequence 8124 bps
GACGGATCGGGAGATCTCCCGATCCCCTATGGTGCACTCTCAGTACAATCTGCTCTGATGCCGCATAGTT
AAGCCAGTATCTGCTCCCTGCTTGTGTGTTGGAGGTCGCTGAGTAGTGCGCGAGCAAAATTTAAGCTACA
ACAAGGCAAGGCTTGACCGACAATTGCATGAAGAATCTGCTTAGGGTTAGGCGTTTTGCGCTGCTTCGCG
ATGTACGGGCCAGATATACGCGTTGACATTGATTATTGACTAGTTATTAATAGTAATCAATTACGGGGTC
ATTAGTTCATAGCCCATATATGGAGTTCCGCGTTACATAACTTACGGTAAATGGCCCGCCTGGCTGACCG
CCCAACGACCCCCGCCCATTGACGTCAATAATGACGTATGTTCCCATAGTAACGCCAATAGGGACTTTCC
ATTGACGTCAATGGGTGGAGTATTTACGGTAAACTGCCCACTTGGCAGTACATCAAGTGTATCATATGCC
AAGTACGCCCCCTATTGACGTCAATGACGGTAAATGGCCCGCCTGGCATTATGCCCAGTACATGACCTTA
TGGGACTTTCCTACTTGGCAGTACATCTACGTATTAGTCATCGCTATTACCATGGTGATGCGGTTTTGGC
AGTACATCAATGGGCGTGGATAGCGGTTTGACTCACGGGGATTTCCAAGTCTCCACCCCATTGACGTCAA
TGGGAGTTTGTTTTGGCACCAAAATCAACGGGACTTTCCAAAATGTCGTAACAACTCCGCCCCATTGACG
CAAATGGGCGGTAGGCGTGTACGGTGGGAGGTCTATATAAGCAGAGCTCTCTGGCTAACTAGAGAACCCA
CTGCTTACTGGCTTATCGAAATTAATACGACTCACTATAGGGAGACCCAAGCTGGCTAGCACAAGTTTGT
ACAAAAAAGCTGAACGAGAAACGTAAAATGATATAAATATCAATATATTAAATTAGATTTTGCATAAAAA
ACAGACTACATAATACTGTAAAACACAACATATCCAGTCACTATGGCGGCCGCATTAGGCACCCCAGGCT
TTACACTTTATGCTTCCGGCTCGTATAATGTGTGGATTTTGAGTTAGGATCCGTCGAGATTTTCAGGAGC
TAAGGAAGCTAAAATGGAGAAAAAAATCACTGGATATACCACCGTTGATATATCCCAATGGCATCGTAAA
GAACATTTTGAGGCATTTCAGTCAGTTGCTCAATGTACCTATAACCAGACCGTTCAGCTGGATATTACGG
CCTTTTTAAAGACCGTAAAGAAAAATAAGCACAAGTTTTATCCGGCCTTTATTCACATTCTTGCCCGCCT
GATGAATGCTCATCCGGAATTCCGTATGGCAATGAAAGACGGTGAGCTGGTGATATGGGATAGTGTTCAC
CCTTGTTACACCGTTTTCCATGAGCAAACTGAAACGTTTTCATCGCTCTGGAGTGAATACCACGACGATT
TCCGGCAGTTTCTACACATATATTCGCAAGATGTGGCGTGTTACGGTGAAAACCTGGCCTATTTCCCTAA
AGGGTTTATTGAGAATATGTTTTTCGTCTCAGCCAATCCCTGGGTGAGTTTCACCAGTTTTGATTTAAAC
GTGGCCAATATGGACAACTTCTTCGCCCCCGTTTTCACCATGGGCAAATATTATACGCAAGGCGACAAGG
TGCTGATGCCGCTGGCGATTCAGGTTCATCATGCCGTCTGTGATGGCTTCCATGTCGGCAGAATGCTTAA
TGAATTACAACAGTACTGCGATGAGTGGCAGGGCGGGGCGTAATCTAGAGGATCCGGCTTACTAAAAGCC
AGATAACAGTATGCGTATTTGCGCGCTGATTTTTGCGGTATAAGAATATATACTGATATGTATACCCGAA
GTATGTCAAAAAGAGGTGTGCTATGAAGCAGCGTATTACAGTGACAGTTGACAGCGACAGCTATCAGTTG
CTCAAGGCATATATGATGTCAATATCTCCGGTCTGGTAAGCACAACCATGCAGAATGAAGCCCGTCGTCT
GCGTGCCGAACGCTGGAAAGCGGAAAATCAGGAAGGGATGGCTGAGGTCGCCCGGTTTATTGAAATGAAC
GGCTCTTTTGCTGACGAGAACAGGGACTGGTGAAATGCAGTTTAAGGTTTACACCTATAAAAGAGAGAGC
CGTTATCGTCTGTTTGTGGATGTACAGAGTGATATTATTGACACGCCCGGGCGACGGATGGTGATCCCCC
TGGCCAGTGCACGTCTGCTGTCAGATAAAGTCTCCCGTGAACTTTACCCGGTGGTGCATATCGGGGATGA
AAGCTGGCGCATGATGACCACCGATATGGCCAGTGTGCCGGTCTCCGTTATCGGGGAAGAAGTGGCTGAT
CTCAGCCACCGCGAAAATGACATCAAAAACGCCATTAACCTGATGTTCTGGGGAATATAAATGTCAGGCT
CCCTTATACACAGCCAGTCTGCAGGTCGACCATAGTGACTGGATATGTTGTGTTTTACAGTATTATGTAG
TCTGTTTTTTATGCAAAATCTAATTTAATATATTGATATTTATATCATTTTACGTTTCTCGTTCAGCTTT
CTTGTACAAAGTGGTGAAGCTTGTATCGAAAGGTGAAGAGCTGTTTACTGGCGTCGTGCCCATTTTGGTG
GAACTTGACGGTGACGTGAACGGTCACAAATTCTCAGTCTCGGGAGAAGGCGAGGGGGACGCGACATATG
GGAAACTCACACTGAAGTTCATCTGCACGACTGGAAAGCTGCCTGTCCCTTGGCCTACACTCGTCACGAC
GTTCGGTTATGGTTTGATGTGTTTCGCAAGATATCCTGACCACATGAAACAGCATGATTTCTTTAAGAGC
GCCATGCCCGAAGGTTATGTCCAGGAGAGGACTATCTTCTTTAAGGACGATGGGAACTACAAGACTCGGG
CAGAGGTGAAATTTGAGGGGGACACGCTTGTGAATAGAATCGAACTCAAAGGCATCGATTTCAAGGAGGA
TGGAAACATTCTCGGACACAAACTTGAGTACAATTACAACAGCCACAACGTGTATATCATGGCGGACAAA
CAGAAGAATGGAATCAAAGTGAACTTCAAGATCAGACACAATATCGAAGATGGGTCAGTGCAGCTGGCTG
ATCATTACCAGCAGAATACGCCCATCGGGGACGGTCCAGTCTTGTTGCCGGATAACCACTACCTTTCATA
CCAGTCGAAGTTGTCCAAAGACCCCAACGAGAAGAGGGATCACATGGTGCTTCTTGAATTTGTCACAGCC
GCTGGTGAATTCGGCTCGGGCTCGGTGGACAACAAATTCAACAAAGAACAACAAAACGCGTTCTATGAGA
TCTTACATTTACCTAACTTAAACGAAGAACAACGAAACGCCTTCATCCAAAGTTTAAAAGATGACCCAAG
CCAAAGCGCTAACCTTTTAGCAGAAGCTAAAAAGCTAAATGATGCTCAGGCGCCGAAAGTAGACAACAAA
TTCAACAAAGAACAACAAAACGCGTTCTATGAGATCTTACATTTACCTAACTTAAACGAAGAACAACGAA
ACGCCTTCATCCAAAGTTTAAAAGATGACCCAAGCCAAAGCGCTAACCTTTTAGCAGAAGCTAAAAAGCT
AAATGGTGCTCAGGCGCCGAAAGTAGACGCGAACTCGTGACTCGAGTCTAGAGGGCCCGTTTAAACCCGC
TGATCAGCCTCGACTGTGCCTTCTAGTTGCCAGCCATCTGTTGTTTGCCCCTCCCCCGTGCCTTCCTTGA
CCCTGGAAGGTGCCACTCCCACTGTCCTTTCCTAATAAAATGAGGAAATTGCATCGCATTGTCTGAGTAG
GTGTCATTCTATTCTGGGGGGTGGGGTGGGGCAGGACAGCAAGGGGGAGGATTGGGAAGACAATAGCAGG
CATGCTGGGGATGCGGTGGGCTCTATGGCTTCTGAGGCGGAAAGAACCAGCTGGGGCTCTAGGGGGTATC
CCC
[124 nt withheld, positions 3994-4117]
C
[91 nt withheld, positions 4119-4209]
A
[49 nt withheld, positions 4211-4259]
CCTTTGACGTTGGAGTCCACGTTCTTT
[37 nt withheld, positions 4287-4323]
ACCCTATCTCGGTCTATTCTTTTGATTTATAAGGGATTTTGCCGATTTCGGCCTATTGGTTAAAAAATGA
GCTGATTTAACAAAAATTTAACGCGAATTAATTCTGTGGAATGTGTGTCAGTTAGGGTGTGGAAAGTCCC
CAGGCTCCCCAGCAGGCAGAAGTATGCAAAGCATGCATCTCAATTAGTCAGCAACCAGGTGTGGAAAGTC
CCCAGGCTCCCCAGCAGGCAGAAGTATGCAAAGCATGCATCTCAATTAGTCAGCAACCATAGTCCCGCCC
CTAACTCCGCCCATCCCGCCCCTAACTCCGCCCAGTTCCGCCCATTCTCCGCCCCATGGCTGACTAATTT
TTTTTATTTATGCAGAGGCCGAGGCCGCCTCTGCCTCTGAGCTATTCCAGAAGTAGTGAGGAGGCTTTTT
TGGAGGCCTAGGCTTTTGCAAAAAGCTCCCGGGAGCTTGTATATCCATTTTCGGATCTGATCAAGAGACA
GGATGAGGATCGTTTCGCATGATTGAACAAGATGGATTGCACGCAGGTTCTCCGGCCGCTTGGGTGGAGA
GGCTATTCGGCTATGACTGGGCACAACAGACAATCGGCTGCTCTGATGCCGCCGTGTTCCGGCTGTCAGC
GCAGGGGCGCCCGGTTCTTTTTGTCAAGACCGACCTGTCCGGTGCCCTGAATGAACTGCAGGACGAGGCA
GCGCGGCTATCGTGGCTGGCCACGACGGGCGTTCCTTGCGCAGCTGTGCTCGACGTTGTCACTGAAGCGG
GAAGGGACTGGCTGCTATTGGGCGAAGTGCCGGGGCAGGATCTCCTGTCATCTCACCTTGCTCCTGCCGA
GAAAGTATCCATCATGGCTGATGCAATGCGGCGGCTGCATACGCTTGATCCGGCTACCTGCCCATTCGAC
CACCAAGCGAAACATCGCATCGAGCGAGCACGTACTCGGATGGAAGCCGGTCTTGTCGATCAGGATGATC
TGGACGAAGAGCATCAGGGGCTCGCGCCAGCCGAACTGTTCGCCAGGCTCAAGGCGCGCATGCCCGACGG
CGAGGATCTCGTCGTGACCCATGGCGATGCCTGCTTGCCGAATATCATGGTGGAAAATGGCCGCTTTTCT
GGATTCATCGACTGTGGCCGGCTGGGTGTGGCGGACCGCTATCAGGACATAGCGTTGGCTACCCGTGATA
TTGCTGAAGAGCTTGGCGGCGAATGGGCTGACCGCTTCCTCGTGCTTTACGGTATCGCCGCTCCCGATTC
GCAGCGCATCGCCTTCTATCGCCTTCTTGACGAGTTCTTCTGAGCGGGACTCTGGGGTTCGAAATGACCG
ACCAAGCGACGCCCAACCTGCCATCACGAGATTTCGATTCCACCGCCGCCTTCTATGAAAGGTTGGGCTT
CGGAATCGTTTTCCGGGACGCCGGCTGGATGATCCTCCAGCGCGGGGATCTCATGCTGGAGTTCTTCGCC
CACCCCAACTTGTTTATTGCAGCTTATAATGGTTACAAATAAAGCAATAGCATCACAAATTTCACAAATA
AAGCATTTTTTTCACTGCATTCTAGTTGTGGTTTGTCCAAACTCATCAATGTATCTTATCATGTCTGTAT
ACCGTCGACCTCTAGCTAGAGCTTGGCGTAATCATGGTCATAGCTGTTTCCTGTGTGAAATTGTTATCCG
CTCACAATTCCACACAACATACGAGCCGGAAGCATAAAGTGTAAAGCCTGGGGTGCCTAATGAGTGAGCT
AACTCACATTAATTGCGTTGCGCTCACTGCCCGCTTTCCAGTCGGGAAACCTGTCGTGCCAGCTGCATTA
ATGAATCGGCCAACGCGCGGGGAGAGGCGGTTTGCGTATTGGGCGCTCTTCCGCTTCCTCGCTCACTGAC
TCGCTGCGCTCGGTCGTTCGGCTGCGGCGAGCGGTATCAGCTCACTCAAAGGCGGTAATACGGTTATCCA
CAGAATCAGGGGATAACGCAGGAAAGAACATGTGAGCAAAAGGCCAGCAAAAGGCCAGGAACCGTAAAAA
GGCCGCGTTGCTGGCGTTTTTCCATAGGCTCCGCCCCCCTGACGAGCATCACAAAAATCGACGCTCAAGT
CAGAGGTGGCGAAACCCGACAGGACTATAAAGATACCAGGCGTTTCCCCCTGGAAGCTCCCTCGTGCGCT
CTCCTGTTCCGACCCTGCCGCTTACCGGATACCTGTCCGCCTTTCTCCCTTCGGGAAGCGTGGCGCTTTC
TCATAGCTCACGCTGTAGGTATCTCAGTTCGGTGTAGGTCGTTCGCTCCAAGCTGGGCTGTGTGCACGAA
CCCCCCGTTCAGCCCGACCGCTGCGCCTTATCCGGTAACTATCGTCTTGAGTCCAACCCGGTAAGACACG
ACTTATCGCCACTGGCAGCAGCCACTGGTAACAGGATTAGCAGAGCGAGGTATGTAGGCGGTGCTACAGA
GTTCTTGAAGTGGTGGCCTAACTACGGCTACACTAGAAGAACAGTATTTGGTATCTGCGCTCTGCTGAAG
CCAGTTACCTTCGGAAAAAGAGTTGGTAGCTCTTGATCCGGCAAACAAACCACCGCTGGTAGCGGTTTTT
TTGTTTGCAAGCAGCAGATTACGCGCAGAAAAAAAGGATCTCAAGAAGATCCTTTGATCTTTTCTACGGG
GTCTGACGCTCAGTGGAACGAAAACTCACGTTAAGGGATTTTGGTCATGAGATTATCAAAAAGGATCTTC
ACCTAGATCCTTTTAAATTAAAAATGAAGTTTTAAATCAATCTAAAGTATATATGAGTAAACTTGGTCTG
ACAGTTACCAATGCTTAATCAGTGAGGCACCTATCTCAGCGATCTGTCTATTTCGTTCATCCATAGTTGC
CTGACTCCCCGTCGTGTAGATAACTACGATACGGGAGGGCTTACCATCTGGCCCCAGTGCTGCAATGATA
CCGCGAGACCCACGCTCACCGGCTCCAGATTTATCAGCAATAAACCAGCCAGCCGGAAGGGCCGAGCGCA
GAAGTGGTCCTGCAACTTTATCCGCCTCCATCCAGTCTATTAATTGTTGCCGGGAAGCTAGAGTAAGTAG
TTCGCCAGTTAATAGTTTGCGCAACGTTGTTGCCATTGCTACAGGCATCGTGGTGTCACGCTCGTCGTTT
GGTATGGCTTCATTCAGCTCCGGTTCCCAACGATCAAGGCGAGTTACATGATCCCCCATGTTGTGCAAAA
AAGCGGTTAGCTCCTTCGGTCCTCCGATCGTTGTCAGAAGTAAGTTGGCCGCAGTGTTATCACTCATGGT
TATGGCAGCACTGCATAATTCTCTTACTGTCATGCCATCCGTAAGATGCTTTTCTGTGACTGGTGAGTAC
TCAACCAAGTCATTCTGAGAATAGTGTATGCGGCGACCGAGTTGCTCTTGCCCGGCGTCAATACGGGATA
ATACCGCGCCACATAGCAGAACTTTAAAAGTGCTCATCATTGGAAAACGTTCTTCGGGGCGAAAACTCTC
AAGGATCTTACCGCTGTTGAGATCCAGTTCGATGTAACCCACTCGTGCACCCAACTGATCTTCAGCATCT
TTTACTTTCACCAGCGTTTCTGGGTGAGCAAAAACAGGAAGGCAAAATGCCGCAAAAAAGGGAATAAGGG
CGACACGGAAATGTTGAATACTCATACTCTTCCTTTTTCAATATTATTGAAGCATTTATCAGGGTTATTG
TCTCATGAGCGGATACATATTTGAATGTATTTAGAAAAATAAACAAATAGGGGTTCCGCGCACATTTCCC
CGAAAAGTGCCACCTGACGTC
Features (pLannotate 1.2.2; 29 found; start..end, strand, type, name):
     28..80      -  misc_feature   bom (fragment): basis of mobility region from pBR322
    235..614     +  enhancer       CMV enhancer: human cytomegalovirus immediate early enhancer
    615..818     +  promoter       CMV promoter: human cytomegalovirus (CMV) immediate early promoter
    814..847     +  LTR            5' LTR (truncated) (fragment): truncated 5' long terminal repeat (LTR) from HIV-1
    863..881     +  promoter       T7 promoter: promoter for bacteriophage T7 RNA polymerase
    901..1025    +  protein_bind   attR1: mutant version of attR; recombination site for the Gateway® LR reaction LR Clonase™
   1050..1080    +  promoter       lac UV5 promoter: E. coli lac promoter with an "up" mutation
   1104..1133    +  promoter       cat promoter (fragment): promoter of the E. coli cat gene encoding chloramphenicol acetyltransferase
   1134..1793    +  CDS            CmR: chloramphenicol acetyltransferase; cat; confers resistance to chloramphenicol
   1972..2130    +  CDS            ccdA (fragment): CCDA_ECO57 - Also known as H, letA. Experimental evidence at protein level: Swiss-Prot protein existence level 1. Antitoxin component of a type II toxin-antitoxin (TA) system which inhibits the post-segregational killing (PSK) of plasmid-free cells, also referred to as a plasmid addiction system. Binds to and blocks the activity of CcdB; will also remove bound CcdB protein from the CcdB-GyrA complex by forming a CcdA-CcdB complex, a process termed rejuvenation. Functions as a transcriptional corepressor for the ccdAB operon, repression also requires CcdB (By similarity). From Escherichia coli
   2135..2437    +  CDS            ccdB: CCDB_ECOLI - Also known as G, letB, letD. Experimental evidence at protein level: Swiss-Prot protein existence level 1. Toxic component of a type II toxin-antitoxin (TA) system, functioning in plasmid maintainence. Responsible for the post- segregational killing (PSK) of plasmid-free cells, also referred to as a plasmid addiction system. Half-life of over 2 hours. Cell killing by CcdB is accompanied by filamentation, defects in chromosome and plasmid segregation, defects in cell division, formation of anucleate cells, decreased DNA synthesis and plasmid loss. Interferes with the activity of DN
   2481..2605    -  protein_bind   attR2: mutant version of attR; recombination site for the Gateway® LR reaction LR Clonase™
   2616..3296    +  CDS            (3-F)Tyr-EGFP: (3-F)Tyr-EGFP is a basic (constitutively fluorescent) green fluorescent protein published in 2004, derived from Aequorea victoria.
   3315..3488    +  CDS            ProtA: IgG-binding unit of Staphylococcus aureus protein A
   3492..3662    +  CDS            ProtA: IgG-binding unit of Staphylococcus aureus protein A
   3724..3948    +  polyA_signal   bGH poly(A) signal: bovine growth hormone polyadenylation signal
   3952..3973    +  promoter       SV40 promoter (fragment): SV40 enhancer and early promoter
   3994..4422    +  rep_origin     f1 ori (sequence partly withheld): f1 bacteriophage origin of replication; arrow indicates direction of (+) strand synthesis
   4436..4765    +  promoter       SV40 promoter: SV40 enhancer and early promoter
   4832..5623    +  CDS            neo: KKA2_KLEPN - Also known as kan, nptII. Experimental evidence at protein level: Swiss-Prot protein existence level 1. Resistance to kanamycin, neomycin, paromomycin, ribostamycin, butirosin and gentamicin B. From Klebsiella pneumoniae.
   5647..5805    +  CDS            ble (fragment): BLE_KLEPN - Experimental evidence at protein level: Swiss-Prot protein existence level 1. Binding protein with a strong affinity to the bleomycin family of antibiotics. Binds to CL990; an antimitotic-antibiotic compound. From Klebsiella pneumoniae.
   5800..5921    +  polyA_signal   SV40 poly(A) signal: SV40 polyadenylation signal
   5994..6010    -  protein_bind   lac operator: The lac repressor binds to the lac operator to inhibit transcription in E. coli. This inhibition can be relieved by adding lactose or isopropyl-β-D-thiogalactopyranoside (IPTG). lac repressor encoded by lacI
   6018..6048    -  promoter       lac promoter: promoter for the E. coli lac operon
   6063..6084    -  protein_bind   CAP binding site: CAP binding activates transcription in the presence of cAMP. E. coli catabolite activator protein
   6097..6189    -  CDS            lacI (fragment): lac repressor; lacI; The lac repressor binds to the lac operator to inhibit transcription in E. coli. This inhibition can be relieved by adding lactose or isopropyl-β-D-thiogalactopyranoside (IPTG).
   6372..6957    -  rep_origin     ori: high-copy-number ColE1/pMB1/pBR322/pUC origin of replication
   7128..7988    -  CDS            AmpR: β-lactamase; bla; confers resistance to ampicillin, carbenicillin, and related antibiotics
   7989..8093    -  promoter       AmpR promoter: bla
