>Addgene plasmid #113449 | pcDNA3.1 GW-mCit-PA | addgene full sequence | sequence record 220636 | Addgene NGS Result
AAGCACAACCATGCAGAATGAAGCCCGTCGTCTGCGTGCCGAACGCTGGAAAGCGGAAAATCAGGAAGGG
ATGGCTGAGGTCGCCCGGTTTATTGAAATGAACGGCTCTTTTGCTGACGAGAACAGGGGCTGGTGAAATG
CAGTTTAAGGTTTACACCTATAAAAGAGAGAGCCGTTATCGTCTGTTTGTGGATGTACAGAGTGATATTA
TTGACACGCCCGGGCGACGGATGGTGATCCCCCTGGCCAGTGCACGTCTGCTGTCAGATAAAGTCCCCCG
TGAACTTTACCCGGTGGTGCATATCGGGGATGAAAGCTGGCGCATGATGACCACCGATATGGCCAGTGTG
CCGGTCTCCGTTATCGGGGAAGAAGTGGCTGATCTCAGCCACCGCGAAAATGACATCAAAAACGCCATTA
ACCTGATGTTCTGGGGAATATAAATGTCAGGCTCCCTTATACACAGCCAGTCTGCAGGTCGACCATAGTG
ACTGGATATGTTGTGTTTTACAGTATTATGTAGTCTGTTTTTTATGCAAAATCTAATTTAATATATTGAT
ATTTATATCATTTTACGTTTCTCGTTCAGCTTTCTTGTACAAAGTGGTGAAGCTTGTATCGAAAGGTGAA
GAGCTGTTTACTGGCGTCGTGCCCATTTTGGTGGAACTTGACGGTGACGTGAACGGTCACAAATTCTCAG
TCTCGGGAGAAGGCGAGGGGGACGCGACATATGGGAAACTCACACTGAAGTTCATCTGCACGACTGGAAA
GCTGCCTGTCCCTTGGCCTACACTCGTCACGACGTTCGGTTATGGTTTGATGTGTTTCGCAAGATATCCT
GACCACATGAAACAGCATGATTTCTTTAAGAGCGCCATGCCCGAAGGTTATGTCCAGGAGAGGACTATCT
TCTTTAAGGACGATGGGAACTACAAGACTCGGGCAGAGGTGAAATTTGAGGGGGACACGCTTGTGAATAG
AATCGAACTCAAAGGCATCGATTTCAAGGAGGATGGAAACATTCTCGGACACAAACTTGAGTACAATTAC
AACAGCCACAACGTGTATATCATGGCGGACAAACAGAAGAATGGAATCAAAGTGAACTTCAAGATCAGAC
ACAATATCGAAGATGGGTCAGTGCAGCTGGCTGATCATTACCAGCAGAATACGCCCATCGGGGACGGTCC
AGTCTTGTTGCCGGATAACCACTACCTTTCATACCAGTCGAAGTTGTCCAAAGACCCCAACGAGAAGAGG
GATCACATGGTGCTTCTTGAATTTGTCACAGCCGCTGGTGAATTCGGCTCGGGCTCGGTGGACAACAAAT
TCAACAAAGAACAACAAAACGCGTTCTATGAGATCTTACATTTACCTAACTTAAACGAAGAACAACGAAA
CGCCTTCATCCAAAGTTTAAAAGATGACCCAAGCCAAAGCGCTAACCTTTTAGCAGAAGCTAAAAAGCTA
AATGATGCTCAGGCGCCGAAAGTAGACAACAAATTCAACAAAGAACAACAAAACGCGTTCTATGAGATCT
TACATTTACCTAACTTAAACGAAGAACAACGAAACGCCTTCATCCAAAGTTTAAAAGATGACCCAAGCCA
AAGCGCTAACCTTTTAGCAGAAGCTAAAAAGCTAAATGGTGCTCAGGCGCCGAAAGTAGACGCGAACTCG
TGACTCGAGTCTAGAGGGCCCGTTTAAACCCGCTGATCAGCCTCGACTGTGCCTTCTAGTTGCCAGCCAT
CTGTTGTTTGCCCCTCCCCCGTGCCTTCCTTGACCCTGGAAGGTGCCACTCCCACTGTCCTTTCCTAATA
AAATGAGGAAATTGCATCGCATTGTCTGAGTAGGTGTCATTCTATTCTGGGGGGTGGGGTGGGGCAGGAC
AGCAAGGGGGAGGATTGGGAAGACAATAGCAGGCATGCTGGGGATGCGGTGGGCTCTATGGCTTCTGAGG
CGGAAAGAACCAGCTGGGGCTCTAGGGGGTATCCCC
[124 nt withheld, positions 1997-2120]
C
[91 nt withheld, positions 2122-2212]
A
[49 nt withheld, positions 2214-2262]
CCTTTGACGTTGGAGTCCACGTTCTTT
[37 nt withheld, positions 2290-2326]
ACCCTATCTCGGTCTATTCTTTTGATTTATAAGGGATTTTGCCGATTTCGGCCTATTGGTTAAAAAATGA
GCTGATTTAACAAAAATTTAACGCGAATTAATTCTGTGGAATGTGTGTCAGTTAGGGTGTGGAAAGTCCC
CAGGCTCCCCAGCAGGCAGAAGTATGCAAAGCATGCATCTCAATTAGTCAGCAACCAGGTGTGGAAAGTC
CCCAGGCTCCCCAGCAGGCAGAAGTATGCAAAGCATGCATCTCAATTAGTCAGCAACCATAGTCCCGCCC
CTAACTCCGCCCATCCCGCCCCTAACTCCGCCCAGTTCCGCCCATTCTCCGCCCCATGGCTGACTAATTT
TTTTTATTTATGCAGAGGCCGAGGCCGCCTCTGCCTCTGAGCTATTCCAGAAGTAGTGAGGAGGCTTTTT
TGGAGGCCTAGGCTTTTGCAAAAAGCTCCCGGGAGCTTGTATATCCATTTTCGGATCTGATCAAGAGACA
GGATGAGGATCGTTTCGCATGATTGAACAAGATGGATTGCACGCAGGTTCTCCGGCCGCTTGGGTGGAGA
GGCTATTCGGCTATGACTGGGCACAACAGACAATCGGCTGCTCTGATGCCGCCGTGTTCCGGCTGTCAGC
GCAGGGGCGCCCGGTTCTTTTTGTCAAGACCGACCTGTCCGGTGCCCTGAATGAACTGCAGGACGAGGCA
GCGCGGCTATCGTGGCTGGCCACGACGGGCGTTCCTTGCGCAGCTGTGCTCGACGTTGTCACTGAAGCGG
GAAGGGACTGGCTGCTATTGGGCGAAGTGCCGGGGCAGGATCTCCTGTCATCTCACCTTGCTCCTGCCGA
GAAAGTATCCATCATGGCTGATGCAATGCGGCGGCTGCATACGCTTGATCCGGCTACCTGCCCATTCGAC
CACCAAGCGAAACATCGCATCGAGCGAGCACGTACTCGGATGGAAGCCGGTCTTGTCGATCAGGATGATC
TGGACGAAGAGCATCAGGGGCTCGCGCCAGCCGAACTGTTCGCCAGGCTCAAGGCGCGCATGCCCGACGG
CGAGGATCTCGTCGTGACCCATGGCGATGCCTGCTTGCCGAATATCATGGTGGAAAATGGCCGCTTTTCT
GGATTCATCGACTGTGGCCGGCTGGGTGTGGCGGACCGCTATCAGGACATAGCGTTGGCTACCCGTGATA
TTGCTGAAGAGCTTGGCGGCGAATGGGCTGACCGCTTCCTCGTGCTTTACGGTATCGCCGCTCCCGATTC
GCAGCGCATCGCCTTCTATCGCCTTCTTGACGAGTTCTTCTGAGCGGGACTCTGGGGTTCGAAATGACCG
ACCAAGCGACGCCCAACCTGCCATCACGAGATTTCGATTCCACCGCCGCCTTCTATGAAAGGTTGGGCTT
CGGAATCGTTTTCCGGGACGCCGGCTGGATGATCCTCCAGCGCGGGGATCTCATGCTGGAGTTCTTCGCC
CACCCCAACTTGTTTATTGCAGCTTATAATGGTTACAAATAAAGCAATAGCATCACAAATTTCACAAATA
AAGCATTTTTTTCACTGCATTCTAGTTGTGGTTTGTCCAAACTCATCAATGTATCTTATCATGTCTGTAT
ACCGTCGACCTCTAGCTAGAGCTTGGCGTAATCATGGTCATAGCTGTTTCCTGTGTGAAATTGTTATCCG
CTCACAATTCCACACAACATACGAGCCGGAAGCATAAAGTGTAAAGCCTGGGGTGCCTAATGAGTGAGCT
AACTCACATTAATTGCGTTGCGCTCACTGCCCGCTTTCCAGTCGGGAAACCTGTCGTGCCAGCTGCATTA
ATGAATCGGCCAACGCGCGGGGAGAGGCGGTTTGCGTATTGGGCGCTCTTCCGCTTCCTCGCTCACTGAC
TCGCTGCGCTCGGTCGTTCGGCTGCGGCGAGCGGTATCAGCTCACTCAAAGGCGGTAATACGGTTATCCA
CAGAATCAGGGGATAACGCAGGAAAGAACATGTGAGCAAAAGGCCAGCAAAAGGCCAGGAACCGTAAAAA
GGCCGCGTTGCTGGCGTTTTTCCATAGGCTCCGCCCCCCTGACGAGCATCACAAAAATCGACGCTCAAGT
CAGAGGTGGCGAAACCCGACAGGACTATAAAGATACCAGGCGTTTCCCCCTGGAAGCTCCCTCGTGCGCT
CTCCTGTTCCGACCCTGCCGCTTACCGGATACCTGTCCGCCTTTCTCCCTTCGGGAAGCGTGGCGCTTTC
TCATAGCTCACGCTGTAGGTATCTCAGTTCGGTGTAGGTCGTTCGCTCCAAGCTGGGCTGTGTGCACGAA
CCCCCCGTTCAGCCCGACCGCTGCGCCTTATCCGGTAACTATCGTCTTGAGTCCAACCCGGTAAGACACG
ACTTATCGCCACTGGCAGCAGCCACTGGTAACAGGATTAGCAGAGCGAGGTATGTAGGCGGTGCTACAGA
GTTCTTGAAGTGGTGGCCTAACTACGGCTACACTAGAAGAACAGTATTTGGTATCTGCGCTCTGCTGAAG
CCAGTTACCTTCGGAAAAAGAGTTGGTAGCTCTTGATCCGGCAAACAAACCACCGCTGGTAGCGGTGGTT
TTTTTGTTTGCAAGCAGCAGATTACGCGCAGAAAAAAAGGATCTCAAGAAGATCCTTTGATCTTTTCTAC
GGGGTCTGACGCTCAGTGGAACGAAAACTCACGTTAAGGGATTTTGGTCATGAGATTATCAAAAAGGATC
TTCACCTAGATCCTTTTAAATTAAAAATGAAGTTTTAAATCAATCTAAAGTATATATGAGTAAACTTGGT
CTGACAGTTACCAATGCTTAATCAGTGAGGCACCTATCTCAGCGATCTGTCTATTTCGTTCATCCATAGT
TGCCTGACTCCCCGTCGTGTAGATAACTACGATACGGGAGGGCTTACCATCTGGCCCCAGTGCTGCAATG
ATACCGCGAGACCCACGCTCACCGGCTCCAGATTTATCAGCAATAAACCAGCCAGCCGGAAGGGCCGAGC
GCAGAAGTGGTCCTGCAACTTTATCCGCCTCCATCCAGTCTATTAATTGTTGCCGGGAAGCTAGAGTAAG
TAGTTCGCCAGTTAATAGTTTGCGCAACGTTGTTGCCATTGCTACAGGCATCGTGGTGTCACGCTCGTCG
TTTGGTATGGCTTCATTCAGCTCCGGTTCCCAACGATCAAGGCGAGTTACATGATCCCCCATGTTGTGCA
AAAAAGCGGTTAGCTCCTTCGGTCCTCCGATCGTTGTCAGAAGTAAGTTGGCCGCAGTGTTATCACTCAT
GGTTATGGCAGCACTGCATAATTCTCTTACTGTCATGCCATCCGTAAGATGCTTTTCTGTGACTGGTGAG
TACTCAACCAAGTCATTCTGAGAATAGTGTATGCGGCGACCGAGTTGCTCTTGCCCGGCGTCAATACGGG
ATAATACCGCGCCACATAGCAGAACTTTAAAAGTGCTCATCATTGGAAAACGTTCTTCGGGGCGAAAACT
CTCAAGGATCTTACCGCTGTTGAGATCCAGTTCGATGTAACCCACTCGTGCACCCAACTGATCTTCAGCA
TCTTTTACTTTCACCAGCGTTTCTGGGTGAGCAAAAACAGGAAGGCAAAATGCCGCAAAAAAGGGAATAA
GGGCGACACGGAAATGTTGAATACTCATACTCTTCCTTTTTCAATATTATTGAAGCATTTATCAGGGTTA
TTGTCTCATGAGCGGATACATATTTGAATGTATTTAGAAAAATAAACAAATAGGGGTTCCGCGCACATTT
CCCCGAAAAGTGCCACCTGACGTCGACGGATCGGGAGATCTCCCGATCCCCTATGGTGCACTCTCAGTAC
AATCTGCTCTGATGCCGCATAGTTAAGCCAGTATCTGCTCCCTGCTTGTGTGTTGGAGGTCGCTGAGTAG
TGCGCGAGCAAAATTTAAGCTACAACAAGGCAAGGCTTGACCGACAATTGCATGAAGAATCTGCTTAGGG
TTAGGCGTTTTGCGCTGCTTCGCGATGTACGGGCCAGATATACGCGTTGACATTGATTATTGACTAGTTA
TTAATAGTAATCAATTACGGGGTCATTAGTTCATAGCCCATATATGGAGTTCCGCGTTACATAACTTACG
GTAAATGGCCCGCCTGGCTGACCGCCCAACGACCCCCGCCCATTGACGTCAATAATGACGTATGTTCCCA
TAGTAACGCCAATAGGGACTTTCCATTGACGTCAATGGGTGGAGTATTTACGGTAAACTGCCCACTTGGC
AGTACATCAAGTGTATCATATGCCAAGTACGCCCCCTATTGACGTCAATGACGGTAAATGGCCCGCCTGG
CATTATGCCCAGTACATGACCTTATGGGACTTTCCTACTTGGCAGTACATCTACGTATTAGTCATCGCTA
TTACCATGGTGATGCGGTTTTGGCAGTACATCAATGGGCGTGGATAGCGGTTTGACTCACGGGGATTTCC
AAGTCTCCACCCCATTGACGTCAATGGGAGTTTGTTTTGGCACCAAAATCAACGGGACTTTCCAAAATGT
CGTAACAACTCCGCCCCATTGACGCAAATGGGCGGTAGGCGTGTACGGTGGGAGGTCTATATAAGCAGAG
CTCTCTGGCTAACTAGAGAACCCACTGCTTACTGGCTTATCGAAATTAATACGACTCACTATAGGGAGAC
CCAAGCTGGCTAGCACAAGTTTGTACAAAAAAGCTGAACGAGAAACGTAAAATGATATAAATATCAATAT
ATTAAATTAGATTTTGCATAAAAAACAGACTACATAATACTGTAAAACACAACATATCCAGTCACTATGG
CGGCCGCATTAGGCACCCCAGGCTTTACACTTTATGCTTCCGGCTCGTATAATGTGTGGATTTTGAGTTA
GGATCCGTCGAGATTTTCAGGAGCTAAGGAAGCTAAAATGGAGAAAAAAATCACTGGATATACCACCGTT
GATATATCCCAATGGCATCGTAAAGAACATTTTGAGGCATTTCAGTCAGTTGCTCAATGTACCTATAACC
AGACCGTTCAGCTGGATATTACGGCCTTTTTAAAGACCGTAAAGAAAAATAAGCACAAGTTTTATCCGGC
CTTTATTCACATTCTTGCCCGCCTGATGAATGCTCATCCGGAATTCCGTATGGCAATGAAAGACGGTGAG
CTGGTGATATGGGATAGTGTTCACCCTTGTTACACCGTTTTCCATGAGCAAACTGAAACGTTTTCATCGC
TCTGGAGTGAATACCACGACGATTTCCGGCAGTTTCTACACATATATTCGCAAGATGTGGCGTGTTACGG
TGAAAACCTGGCCTATTTCCCTAAAGGGTTTATTGAGAATATGTTTTTCGTCTCAGCCAATCCCTGGGTG
AGTTTCACCAGTTTTGATTTAAACGTGGCCAATATGGACAACTTCTTCGCCCCCGTTTTCACCATGGGCA
AATATTATACGCAAGGCGACAAGGTGCTGATGCCGCTGGCGATTCAGGTTCATCATGCCGTTTGTGATGG
CTTCCATGTCGGCAGAATGCTTAATGAATTACAACAGTACTGCGATGAGTGGCAGGCGGGGCGTAATCTA
GAGGATCCGGCTTACTAAAAGCCAGATAACAGTATGCGTATTTGCGCGCTGATTTTTGCGGTATAAGAAT
ATATACTGATATGTATACCCGAAGTATGTCAAAAAGAGGTATGCTATGAAGCAGCGTATTACAGTGACAG
TTGACAGCGACAGCTATCAGTTGCTCAAGGCATATATGATGTCAATATCTCCGGTCTGGT
Features (pLannotate 1.2.2; 29 found; start..end, strand, type, name):
    138..443     +  CDS            ccdB: CcdB, a bacterial toxin that poisons DNA gyrase; ccdB; Plasmids containing the ccdB gene cannot be propagated in standard E. coli strains.
    484..608     -  protein_bind   attR2: mutant version of attR; recombination site for the Gateway® LR reaction LR Clonase™
    619..1299    +  CDS            (3-F)Tyr-EGFP: (3-F)Tyr-EGFP is a basic (constitutively fluorescent) green fluorescent protein published in 2004, derived from Aequorea victoria.
   1318..1491    +  CDS            ProtA: IgG-binding unit of Staphylococcus aureus protein A
   1495..1665    +  CDS            ProtA: IgG-binding unit of Staphylococcus aureus protein A
   1727..1951    +  polyA_signal   bGH poly(A) signal: bovine growth hormone polyadenylation signal
   1955..1976    +  promoter       SV40 promoter (fragment): SV40 enhancer and early promoter
   1997..2425    +  rep_origin     f1 ori (sequence partly withheld): f1 bacteriophage origin of replication; arrow indicates direction of (+) strand synthesis
   2439..2768    +  promoter       SV40 promoter: SV40 enhancer and early promoter
   2835..3626    +  CDS            neo: KKA2_KLEPN - Also known as kan, nptII. Experimental evidence at protein level: Swiss-Prot protein existence level 1. Resistance to kanamycin, neomycin, paromomycin, ribostamycin, butirosin and gentamicin B. From Klebsiella pneumoniae.
   3650..3808    +  CDS            ble (fragment): BLE_KLEPN - Experimental evidence at protein level: Swiss-Prot protein existence level 1. Binding protein with a strong affinity to the bleomycin family of antibiotics. Binds to CL990; an antimitotic-antibiotic compound. From Klebsiella pneumoniae.
   3803..3924    +  polyA_signal   SV40 poly(A) signal: SV40 polyadenylation signal
   3997..4013    -  protein_bind   lac operator: The lac repressor binds to the lac operator to inhibit transcription in E. coli. This inhibition can be relieved by adding lactose or isopropyl-β-D-thiogalactopyranoside (IPTG). lac repressor encoded by lacI
   4021..4051    -  promoter       lac promoter: promoter for the E. coli lac operon
   4066..4087    -  protein_bind   CAP binding site: CAP binding activates transcription in the presence of cAMP. E. coli catabolite activator protein
   4100..4192    -  CDS            lacI (fragment): lac repressor; lacI; The lac repressor binds to the lac operator to inhibit transcription in E. coli. This inhibition can be relieved by adding lactose or isopropyl-β-D-thiogalactopyranoside (IPTG).
   4375..4963    -  rep_origin     ori: high-copy-number ColE1/pMB1/pBR322/pUC origin of replication
   5134..5994    -  CDS            AmpR: β-lactamase; bla; confers resistance to ampicillin, carbenicillin, and related antibiotics
   5995..6099    -  promoter       AmpR promoter: bla
   6158..6210    -  misc_feature   bom (fragment): basis of mobility region from pBR322
   6365..6744    +  enhancer       CMV enhancer: human cytomegalovirus immediate early enhancer
   6745..6948    +  promoter       CMV promoter: human cytomegalovirus (CMV) immediate early promoter
   6944..6977    +  LTR            5' LTR (truncated) (fragment): truncated 5' long terminal repeat (LTR) from HIV-1
   6993..7011    +  promoter       T7 promoter: promoter for bacteriophage T7 RNA polymerase
   7031..7155    +  protein_bind   attR1: mutant version of attR; recombination site for the Gateway® LR reaction LR Clonase™
   7180..7210    +  promoter       lac UV5 promoter: E. coli lac promoter with an "up" mutation
   7234..7263    +  promoter       cat promoter (fragment): promoter of the E. coli cat gene encoding chloramphenicol acetyltransferase
   7264..7944    +  CDS            CmR: chloramphenicol acetyltransferase confers resistance to chloramphenicol
   8101..133     +  CDS            ccdA (fragment) (across the origin): CCDA_ECO57 - Also known as H, letA. Experimental evidence at protein level: Swiss-Prot protein existence level 1. Antitoxin component of a type II toxin-antitoxin (TA) system which inhibits the post-segregational killing (PSK) of plasmid-free cells, also referred to as a plasmid addiction system. Binds to and blocks the activity of CcdB; will also remove bound CcdB protein from the CcdB-GyrA complex by forming a CcdA-CcdB complex, a process termed rejuvenation. Functions as a transcriptional corepressor for the ccdAB operon, repression also requires CcdB (By similarity). From Escherichia coli
