[The description below was written by a language model from this plasmid's Addgene catalogue record and pLannotate feature annotations shown in this document.]
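Description:
pcDNA3.1 GW-mCit-PA is an empty Gateway destination ("shuttle") vector built on the pcDNA3.1 mammalian expression backbone, designed to fuse a protein of interest at its C terminus to an mCitrine–Protein A tag. It replicates in E. coli from a high-copy ColE1/pUC-type origin and carries an ampicillin resistance gene on the backbone, along with an f1 origin. Because the unrecombined Gateway cassette contains the ccdB gyrase toxin gene together with a chloramphenicol acetyltransferase marker, the empty vector is maintained in a ccdB-tolerant strain under combined chloramphenicol and ampicillin selection. For mammalian cells, an SV40 promoter-driven neo gene with an SV40 poly(A) signal allows G418 selection.

The expression unit consists of the CMV enhancer and immediate early promoter, followed by a T7 promoter, and then the attR1–CmR–ccdB–attR2 cassette. Directly downstream of attR2 lies a yellow-shifted Aequorea GFP-family coding sequence (annotated by the automated tool as an EGFP variant, corresponding to the mCitrine named in the record), then two IgG-binding units of Staphylococcus aureus Protein A, terminated by the bovine growth hormone poly(A) signal. An LR recombination with an entry clone replaces the CmR/ccdB cassette with the open reading frame, and ccdB counter-selects non-recombined plasmids in standard strains. For a continuous fusion, the incoming ORF would need to read through attR2-derived sequence into the tag.

The associated publication describes a double-readout bioluminescence-based two-hybrid method for quantifying protein–protein interactions in mammalian cells. In such a setup, mCitrine would plausibly act as the fluorescent partner and Protein A as an IgG-binding handle for capture, although the record does not spell out these roles. The depositor and repository-sequenced records (8,124 and 8,126 nt) show the same feature layout.
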