Addgene plasmid #113449: pcDNA3.1 GW-mCit-PA
Purpose: (Empty Backbone) ProteinA-mCitrine Gateway shuttle vector for C-terminal fusions
Depositing lab: Erich Wanker. Depositing organization: Max-Delbrueck-Centrum fuer Molekulare Medizin (MDC). Publication: LuTHy: a double-readout bioluminescence-based two-hybrid technology for quantitative mapping of protein-protein interactions in mammalian cells. Trepte P, Kruse S, Kostova S, Hoffmann S, Buntru A, Tempelmeier A, Secker C, Diez L, Schulz A, Klockmeier K, Zenkner M, Golusik S, Rau K, Schnoegl S, Garner CC, Wanker EE. Mol Syst Biol. 2018 Jul 11;14(7):e8071. doi: 10.15252/msb.20178071. PubMed 29997244.
Backbone
  Vector backbone: pcDNA3.1
  Backbone size (bp): 5428
  Vector type: Mammalian Expression ; Gateway shuttle vector
  Promoter: CMV
  Selectable markers: Neomycin (select with G418)
  Tag / fusion protein: mCitrine-ProteinA (C terminal on insert)
Growth in bacteria
  Bacterial resistance: Chloramphenicol and Ampicillin, 25 & 100 μg/mL
  Growth temperature: 37°C
  Growth strain: ccdB Survival
  Copy number: High Copy
Gene/Insert
  Cloning method: Gateway Cloning
  Sequencing primers: 5′ GCAAATGGGCGGTAGGCGT; 3′ AGTGTGAGTTTCCCATATGTCG
Terms and licenses: Academic/Nonprofit Terms; Industry Terms: Not Available to Industry
How to cite: pcDNA3.1 GW-mCit-PA was a gift from Erich Wanker (Addgene plasmid # 113449 ; http://n2t.net/addgene:113449 ; RRID:Addgene_113449)
